>Addgene plasmid #65829 | Prig-3::CD4::spGFP1-10 | addgene partial sequence | sequence record 122516 | PD49-83-R 5'-GAGCACAGGGAGAAAGAGCA-3'
TGGACTTAGAAGTCAGAGGCACGGGCGCGAGATGGCGATCTGATGACAGCGGCCGATGCGGAGCTCAGAT
ATCTGCAGAATTCGCCCTTCGCATGACGTCGGTACCTTAACGACGTCGATGTCGGCATCGGACACAGAAG
AAGATTCCCAATCCGATGAACAACAAAAGTCCTGCCACACCACCAAGAACAATAAGTGCCATTGGCTGAA
CCGGTGTAGACTGAAAATTTAAATATTACTCGTTAGTTAGTAGAACTCAGTTTAAACTTACCCATGTCGG
CAAGACCTTAATATTTGATTCAAGCAACACTTGACCAGAATCTGACAACAAACACTGCCACATTCCTGCT
TCTGGGTTAAGAACCCAAACAGCTTTCTCACGCTTAGACACTTTTGCCTCCCTGAAAATTTAAATGAAAC
ATGTTAGTTAGTACTATCAAGTTTAAACTTACTTGTTTTCAAGTTTCAATGACAACATCAATTTTGGAGA
TGTTGGTCCCCAAACTTCGCATGTAAGATTCTTCTGCAATTGAGTAGCTCGCATCACCACAAGATTGACC
TCTTGGTGAAGCTTTCCTGTTCTGAAAATTTAAATTATCTACGTTAGTTAGTAGGTTATTGTTTAAACTT
ACTTGGCTTCCAAAGCAAGTGTCAAATTTCCTGAACCTGCATACTGTGGCAAGGCTTGTGGCAAAGTCAA
ATGAAGTGGAAGTTTCTTTCCCATCTGCAATTTCGGATCTTGTGTCACTCTTTTCACTGACACCTGAAAA
TTTCAAAGATCTCCGTTAGTTAGTATTCAACTGTTTAAACTTACCTCTTTATTTTTCAAATCAAAAGTAA
TCCATGACTTTGATGAAGAAGCTCTTTCGGCTTGCCACCAAAGTTCTCCAGATCCAGTAAGTTTCTCAAC
AGTAAAGGCAAGCGGGAATGAAAACTCGACTTGTCTGAAAATTATGTCAGAACAAGTTAGTTAGTATGGA
TCTGTTTAAACTTACTCACCTTCCTTCTTATAAACAATAGATGATGCTTTTTGGAAAGATCCTCCTCCTC
CTGATCCTCCTCCTCGG
