>Addgene plasmid #65829 | Prig-3::CD4::spGFP1-10 | addgene partial sequence | sequence record 122598 | M13-Rev 5'-CAGGAAACAGCTATGACC-3'
TGACCTGGGCCGGCCGAAATGCGACCCATCATATTGTTCCTATTGTCATGTACAAGCTGTCCCTGTTTTG
CTCGCTTAATCCGTCAACCCCTTCCCCGTTCTAATTAGAGATGAGTGAATTACAATAGAGTTGAAACGGA
AATCTGAGTGTCTGTAGCTTTCCGCCGCCGCTTTTGTTACGAGATGGTAGACGTCCCTTTCTTGGTGTTT
ATTGTCTCACAAACTGTATAATAAAGCACCGTTGTGTAAAAGGCATTTGGTATCAGGAAGATAAAATGAA
TAAAATGCAAATGCGGAATCAAAAATTGCCAAATAATTTTGACCAATAAAATATCAAAAATAATAGAACA
GAAATAAACAAATAAAACTACGGAGAAAATGTGATTATTCCATTAAACAACGTTTTAAACCAACTTTATT
CGTCAGTGGGGAAGGTTTTGGACAAATACCATAGTAAAACTTGTTCGTTTTAATTATACATAATCAATAA
TTATAGGTGTTAGAACCAATGGTCGAAATTTAAAAAAAAATCAACATTTTAGAAAATTTCGGCAATTTAC
CGAAATATTGACTGACAATTTTACATATATAAGTGTTTTGAAATAGAATCCCCATTGACGATGCGCCACC
TTAAACAGTAGAACTGTTCCAATCAGAAACTAAATAAATACGGTTATTATATATATATATATATA
