[The description below was written by a language model from this plasmid's Addgene catalogue record.]
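Description:
Prig-3::CD4::spGFP1-10 is a worm expression plasmid built on the pSM backbone (about 3.5 kb of a total of roughly 8.25 kb) for transgenic expression in C. elegans. It is maintained in E. coli as a high-copy plasmid under ampicillin selection. The record provides no feature table, so the origin of replication, 3′ UTR and other backbone elements are not stated.

The payload is a human CD4 cDNA (transcript variant 2, about 1.9 kb) modified with artificial introns, a common way of improving transgene expression in worms. It was cloned between XmaI and SacI sites, both retained, and is fused at its N terminus to spGFP1-10, the larger fragment of split GFP comprising the first ten beta strands. Expression is driven by the rig-3 promoter, which restricts the fusion to the cells in which that promoter is active; the record does not list those cells.

CD4 serves here as a heterologous transmembrane carrier that displays the non-fluorescent GFP fragment on the cell surface. This is one half of the GRASP (GFP Reconstitution Across Synaptic Partners) system. When a cell expressing this construct closely contacts a cell expressing the complementary spGFP11 fragment on its own membrane carrier, the two fragments assemble into fluorescent GFP at the site of apposition. In line with its stated purpose, "for membrane contact", the plasmid is used to label general cell–cell membrane contacts between defined neurons in living animals. It must be paired with a partner construct carrying the spGFP11 half under a second cell-specific promoter.
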