Addgene plasmid #65829: Prig-3::CD4::spGFP1-10
Purpose: For membrane contact
Depositing lab: Cori Bargmann & Kang Shen. Depositing organization: Rockefeller University. Publication: GFP Reconstitution Across Synaptic Partners (GRASP) defines cell contacts and synapses in living nervous systems. Feinberg EH, Vanhoven MK, Bendesky A, Wang G, Fetter RD, Shen K, Bargmann CI. Neuron. 2008 Feb 7. 57(3):353-63. 10.1016/j.neuron.2007.11.030 PubMed 18255029.
Backbone
  Vector backbone: pSM
  Backbone manufacturer: C.I. Bargmann and S. MaCarroll
  Backbone size w/o insert (bp): 3500
  Total vector size (bp): 8254
  Vector type: Worm Expression
Growth in bacteria
  Bacterial resistance: Ampicillin, 100 μg/mL
  Growth temperature: 37°C
  Growth strain: DH5alpha
  Copy number: High Copy
Gene/Insert
  Gene/Insert name: Homo sapiens CD4 molecule (CD4), transcript variant 2, mRNA (alt name: CD4-2 cDNA with artificial introns)
  Species: H. sapiens (human)
  Insert size (bp): 1911
  GenBank ID: NM_001195014
  Entrez Gene: CD4 (a.k.a. CD4mut, IMD79, Leu-3, OKT4D, T4)
  Promoter: Prig-3
  Tag / fusion protein: spGFP1-10 (N terminal on insert)
  Cloning method: Restriction Enzyme; 5′ cloning site XmaI (not destroyed); 3′ cloning site SacI (not destroyed)
  Sequencing primers: 5′ GCCAAAGGACCCAAAGGTATG
Resource information
  A portion of this plasmid was derived from a plasmid made by: Evan H Feinberg from Bargmann lab made it originally.
Terms and licenses: Academic/Nonprofit Terms; Industry Terms: Not Available to Industry
How to cite: Prig-3::CD4::spGFP1-10 was a gift from Cori Bargmann & Kang Shen (Addgene plasmid # 65829 ; http://n2t.net/addgene:65829 ; RRID:Addgene_65829)
